>Addgene plasmid #232526 | pBEL3014 | addgene full sequence | sequence record 464777 | Addgene NGS Result
CATTCAGAGAAGAAACCAATTGTCCATATTGCATCAGACATTGCCGTCACTGCGTCTTTTACTGGCTCTT
CTCGCTAACCAAACCGGTAACCCCGCTTATTAAAAGCATTCTGTAACAAAGCGGGACCAAAGCCATGACA
AAAACGCGTAACAAAAGTGTCTATAATCACGGCAGAAAAGTCCACATTGATTATTTGCACGGCGTCACAC
TTTGCTATGCCATAGCATTTTTATCCATAAGATTAGCGGATCCTACCTGACGCTTTTTATCGCAACTCTC
TACTGTTTCTCCATACCCGTTTTTTTGGGCTAGCCGAAGGGTGAATTATGCATCACCACCATCACCATCA
GCATCAACACGAAAATCTGTATTTTCAGGGGATGGCTCTTAACACACCACAAATTACGCCGACAAAAAAG
ATAACAGTGAGGGCAATCGGCGAGGAACTGCCGCGTGGTGATTACCAACGTTGCCCGCAATGTGACATGC
TGTTTAGCCTGCCCGAGATAAATTCTCATCAAAGTGCCTATTGTCCGCGCTGTCAGGCAAAAATTCGTGA
CGGGCGCGACTGGTCGCTAACGCGCCTGGCGGCAATGGCCTTCACCATGCTGTTGCTTATGCCGTTTGCC
TGGGGCGAACCGCTGTTGCATATCTGGCTGTTAGGCATTCGTATTGACGCCAACGTTATGCAAGGCATCT
GGCAAATGACCAAACAGGGCGATGCGATAACGGGGTCGATGGTCTTTTTCTGCGTTATTGGTGCCCCGCT
CATTCTGGTGACCTCCATAGCTTATTTATGGTTTGGTAACCGACTGGGAATGAATTTACGTCCGGTACTG
CTGATGCTTGAGCGACTTAAAGAGTGGGTAATGCTCGATATCTACCTGGTCGGCATTGGCGTTGCTTCTA
TAAAGGTACAGGCTTATGCCCATATCCAGGCTGGTGTCGGCTTGTTCTCTTTTGTGGCGTTGGTGATTTT
AACGACGGTGACGTTGTCACATCTTAATGTCGAAGAACTGTGGGAGCGATTTTATCCGCAGCGCCCCGCT
ACGCGTAGGGACGAGAAACTTCGTGTCTGTCTTGGGTGCCATTTTACCGGCTATCCAGATCAGCGTGGTC
GCTGCCCGCGTTGCCATATCCCGCTACGCCTGCGTCGCCGTCATAGTCTGCAAAAATGCTGGGCGGCGCT
GTTAGCGTCAATCGTTTTATTGTTACCTGCCAACCTGTTGCCTATTTCTATCATTTATCTGAACGGAGGA
CGGCAGGAAGATACAATTCTTTCCGGAATTATGTCGCTGGCAAGTAGCAACATTGCGGTTGCAGGAATCG
TGTTTATCGCCAGTATTCTGGTACCGTTTACTAAAGTGATCGTCATGTTCACTTTACTGTTGAGCATTCA
TTTTAAATGCCAGCAAGGTTTACGCACACGCATTCTGTTACTGCGGATGGTGACCTGGATTGGTCGCTGG
TCGATGCTCGACCTGTTTGTCATATCTTTAACCATGTCGCTGATTAATCGCGATCAGATCCTCGCTTTTA
CTATGGGACCGGCTGCGTTTTATTTCGGCGCAGCGGTAATTTTGACTATTCTTGCTGTGGAATGGCTGGA
CAGCCGCTTACTTTGGGATGCACATGAGTCAGGAAACGCCCGCTTCGACGACTGAAGCGCAGATTAAAAA
TAAACGCCGTATCTCACCTTTCTGGCTGCTGCCGTTCATCGCGCTAATGATTGCCAGTTGGCTGATTTGG
GACAGTTATCAGGACCGGGGTAATACCGTCACCATCGACTTTATGTCGGCGGATGGTATTGTTCCAGGCC
GTACGCCTGTTCGTTATCAGGGCGTTGAAGTCGGAACAGTGCAGGATATCAGCCTCAGCGACGATCTTCG
TAAGATTGAAGTCAAGGTCAGCATCAAGTCCGATATGAAAGATGCGCTGCGCGAAGAGACTCAGTTCTGG
CTGGTGACGCCAAAAGCATCGTTGGCAGGTGTCTCCGGGCTGGACGCCCTCGTCGGTGGGAACTATATCG
GCATGATGCCGGGTAAAGGTAAAGAGCAGGATCACTTTGTCGCACTCGATACCCAACCGAAATATCGGCT
GGACAATGGCGATCTGATGATCCACCTGCAAGCCCCCGATCTCGGTTCGCTGAACAGCGGTTCATTGGTC
TATTTCCGCAAGATCCCGGTGGGAAAAGTCTACGACTATGCCATCAATCCCAACAAGCAAGGCGTGGTGA
TTGATGTCCTGATCGAGCGGCGTTTTACCGATCTGGTGAAAAAAGGTAGCCGTTTCTGGAACGTTTCCGG
CGTTGATGCCAACGTCAGTATCAGTGGCGCGAAGGTGAAACTGGAAAGCCTGGCGGCACTGGTTAACGGT
GCGATTGCCTTCGATTCACCAGAAGAGTCGAAACCTGCCGAGGCGGAAGATACCTTTGGTCTGTATGAAG
ATCTGGCCCACAGCCAGCGTGGCGTAATAATAAAACTGGAACTGCCGAGTGGGGCCGGATTAACCGCCGA
CTCGACGCCGTTAATGTATCAGGGGCTGGAAGTCGGACAGCTGACTAAACTGGATTTAAATCCTGGTGGT
AAAGTCACAGGGGAAATGACCGTTGATCCCAGCGTCGTTACCCTGCTTCGTGAAAATACCCGCATCGAAT
TACGCAACCCGAAATTATCCCTTAGCGATGCTAATCTCAGCGCCCTGCTGACCGGCAAAACCTTCGAGCT
GGTGCCCGGCGATGGCGAGCCACGCAAAGAGTTCGTTGTTGTGCCAGGCGAAAAAGCACTGCTGCATGAA
CCTGATGTTCTGACGCTGACCCTGACCGCGCCGGAAAGTTACGGTATTGATGCGGGTCAGCCGCTCATTC
TTCACGGCGTGCAGGTAGGCCAGGTTATCGATCGTAAACTCACCAGCAAAGGCGTCACCTTTACCGTCGC
CATCGAGCCTCAGCATCGCGAACTGGTAAAAGGCGATAGCAAATTTGTCGTCAACAGCCGTGTCGATGTG
AAGGTGGGGCTGGATGGCGTTGAGTTTCTCGGTGCCAGCGCCTCAGAATGGATCAATGGCGGGATACGTA
TTCTGCCGGGCGATAAAGGTGAGATGAAAGCCAGCTATCCACTGTATGCCAATTTGGAAAAAGCGCTGGA
GAACAGCCTTAGCGATTTACCCACCACAACCGTGAGTTTGAGTGCAGAGACGCTGCCGGATGTGCAGGCA
GGATCGGTAGTGCTGTACCGTAAATTTGAAGTTGGTGAAGTGATTACCGTGCGTCCGCGAGCTAACGCGT
TTGATATCGATCTGCATATTAAGCCGGAGTATCGCAACCTTCTGACCAGCAATAGCGTGTTCTGGGCAGA
AGGCGGGGCGAAAGTTCAGCTGAATGGTAGTGGTCTGACCGTACAGGCATCCCCGCTCTCCAGAGCATTA
AAGGGAGCCATTAGCTTCGACAACCTCAGCGGTGCCAGCGCCAGTCAGCGTAAAGGCGATAAGCGTATTC
TGTATGCTTCCGAAACAGCGGCCCGTGCGGTTGGCGGGCAGATTACGCTTCACGCTTTCGATGCCGGAAA
ACTGGCGGTCGGGATGCCAATTCGCTATCTCGGTATTGATATCGGGCAAATCCAGACGCTGGATCTGATT
ACCGCACGCAATGAAGTACAGGCAAAGGCGGTACTTTACCCGGAATATGTCCAGACCTTTGCTCGCGGTG
GTACGCGCTTCTCAGTGGTCACACCGCAAATTTCGGCAGCTGGCGTTGAGCATCTTGATACTATCCTCCA
GCCGTATATCAACGTCGAACCAGGCCGGGGCAATCCTCGCCGCGACTTTGAATTACAAGAGGCCACCATT
ACTGATTCGCGTTACCTGGATGGCTTAAGCATTATTGTTGAAGCGCCGGAAGCCGGTTCGTTAGGCATCG
GTACGCCTGTGCTGTTCCGTGGTCTGGAAGTCGGTACGGTTACAGGAATGACGCTGGGGACATTGTCAGA
TCGCGTGATGATTGCGATGCGCATCAGTAAACGCTATCAACACCTGGTGCGTAACAATTCCGTCTTCTGG
TTGGCATCGGGTTACAGTCTGGACTTTGGTCTGACGGGCGGCGTAGTGAAAACCGGCACCTTTAACCAGT
TTATCCGTGGCGGCATCGCCTTCGCCACGCCTCCGGGTACGCCACTGGCACCGAAAGCCCAGGAAGGCAA
ACACTTCCTGTTGCAGGAAAGTGAACCGAAAGAGTGGCGTGAATGGGGAACTGCGCTTCCCAAATAAGGT
ACCAAATTCCAGAAAAGAGACGCTGAAAAGCGTCTTTTTTCGTTTTGGTCCTGGTCTGAGGAATGGTTGT
AAGCTTGGCTGTTTTGGCGGATGAGAGAAGATTTTCAGCCTGATACAGATTAAATCAGAACGCAGAAGCG
GTCTGATAAAACAGAATTTGCCTGGCGGCAGTAGCGCGGTGGTCCCACCTGACCCCATGCCGAACTCAGA
AGTGAAACGCCGTAGCGCCGATGGTAGTGTGGGGTCTCCCCATGCGAGAGTAGGGAACTGCCAGGCATCA
AATAAAACGAAAGGCTCAGTCGAAAGACTGGGCCTTTCGTTTTATCTGTTGTTTGTCGGTGAACGCTCTC
CTGAGTAGGACAAATCCGCCGGGAGCGGATTTGAACGTTGCGAAGCAACGGCCCGGAGGGTGGCGGGCAG
GACGCCCGCCATAAACTGCCAGGCATCAAATTAAGCAGAAGGCCATCCTGACGGATGGCCTTTTTGCGTT
TCTACAAACTCTTTTGTTTATTTTTCTAAATACATTCAAATATGTATCCGCTCATGAGACAATAACCCTG
ATAAATGCTTCAATAATATTGAAAAAGGAAGAGTATGAGTATTCAACATTTCCGTGTCGCCCTTATTCCC
TTTTTTGCGGCATTTTGCCTTCCTGTTTTTGCTCACCCAGAAACGCTGGTGAAAGTAAAAGATGCTGAAG
ATCAGTTGGGTGCACGAGTGGGTTACATCGAACTGGATCTCAACAGCGGTAAGATCCTTGAGAGTTTTCG
CCCCGAAGAACGTTTTCCAATGATGAGCACTTTTAAAGTTCTGCTATGTGGCGCGGTATTATCCCGTGTT
GACGCCGGGCAAGAGCAACTCGGTCGCCGCATACACTATTCTCAGAATGACTTGGTTGAGTACTCACCAG
TCACAGAAAAGCATCTTACGGATGGCATGACAGTAAGAGAATTATGCAGTGCTGCCATAACCATGAGTGA
TAACACTGCGGCCAACTTACTTCTGACAACGATCGGAGGACCGAAGGAGCTAACCGCTTTTTTGCACAAC
ATGGGGGATCATGTAACTCGCCTTGATCGTTGGGAACCGGAGCTGAATGAAGCCATACCAAACGACGAGC
GTGACACCACGATGCCTGCAGCAATGGCAACAACGTTGCGCAAACTATTAACTGGCGAACTACTTACTCT
AGCTTCCCGGCAACAATTAATAGACTGGATGGAGGCGGATAAAGTTGCAGGACCACTTCTGCGCTCGGCC
CTTCCGGCTGGCTGGTTTATTGCTGATAAATCTGGAGCCGGTGAGCGTGGGTCTCGCGGTATCATTGCAG
CACTGGGGCCAGATGGTAAGCCCTCCCGTATCGTAGTTATCTACACGACGGGGAGTCAGGCAACTATGGA
TGAACGAAATAGACAGATCGCTGAGATAGGTGCCTCACTGATTAAGCATTGGTAACTGTCAGACCAAGTT
TACTCATATATACTTTAGATTGATT
[125 nt withheld, positions 5766-5890]
C
[141 nt withheld, positions 5892-6032]
CCTTTGACGTTGGAGTCCACGTTCTTT
[37 nt withheld, positions 6060-6096]
ACCCTATCTCGGGCTATTCTTTTGATTTATAAGGGATTTTGCCGATTTCGGCCTATTGGTTAAAAAATGA
GCTGATTTAACAAAAATTTAACGCGAATTTTAACAAAATATTAACGTTTACAATTTAAAAGGATCTAGGT
GAAGATCCTTTTTGATAATCTCATGACCAAAATCCCTTAACGTGAGTTTTCGTTCCACTGAGCGTCAGAC
CCCGTAGAAAAGATCAAAGGATCTTCTTGAGATCCTTTTTTTCTGCGCGTAATCTGCTGCTTGCAAACAA
AAAAACCACCGCTACCAGCGGTGGTTTGTTTGCCGGATCAAGAGCTACCAACTCTTTTTCCGAAGGTAAC
TGGCTCAGCAGAGCGCAGATACCAAATACTGTCCTTCTAGTGTAGCCGTAGTTAGGCCACCACTTCAAGA
ACTCTGTAGCACCGCCTACATACCTCGCTCTGCTAATCCTGTTACCAGTGGCTGCTGCCAGTGGCGATAA
GTCGTGTCTTACCGGGTTGGACTCAAGACGATAGTTACCGGATAAGGCGCAGCGGTCGGGCTGAACGGGG
GGTTCGTGCACACAGCCCAGCTTGGAGCGAACGACCTACACCGAACTGAGATACCTACAGCGTGAGCTAT
GAGAAAGCGCCACGCTTCCCGAAGGGAGAAAGGCGGACAGGTATCCGGTAAGCGGCAGGGTCGGAACAGG
AGAGCGCACGAGGGAGCTTCCAGGGGGAAACGCCTGGTATCTTTATAGTCCTGTCGGGTTTCGCCACCTC
TGACTTGAGCGTCGATTTTTGTGATGCTCGTCAGGGGGGCGGAGCCTATGGAAAAACGCCAGCAACGCGG
CCTTTTTACGGTTCCTGGCCTTTTGCTGGCCTTTTGCTCACATGTTCTTTCCTGCGTTATCCCCTGATTC
TGTGGATAACCGTATTACCGCCTTTGAGTGAGCTGATACCGCTCGCCGCAGCCGAACGACCGAGCGCAGC
GAGTCAGTGAGCGAGGAAGCGGAAGAGCGCCTGATGCGGTATTTTCTCCTTACGCATCTGTGCGGTATTT
CACACCGCATAGGGTCATGGCTGCGCCCCGACACCCGCCAACACCCGCTGACGCGCCCTGACGGGCTTGT
CTGCTCCCGGCATCCGCTTACAGACAAGCTGTGACCGTCTCCGGGAGCTGCATGTGTCAGAGGTTTTCAC
CGTCATCACCGAAACGCGCGAGGCAGAAGGAGATGGCGCCCAACAGTCCCCCGGCCACGGGGCCTGCCAC
CATACCCACGCCGAAACAAGCGCTCATGAGCCCGAAGTGGCGAGCCCGATCTTCCCCATCGGTGATGTCG
GCGATATAGGCGCCAGCAACCGCACCTGTGGCGCCGGTGATGCCGGCCACGATGCGTCCGGCGTAGAGGA
TCTGCTCATGTTTGACAGCTTATCATCGATGCATAATGTGCCTGTCAAATGGACGAAGCAGGGATTCTGC
AAACCCTATGCTACTCCGTCAAGCCGTCAATTGTCTGATTCGTTACCAATTATGACAACTTGACGGCTAC
ATCATTCACTTTTTCTTCACAACCGGCACGGAACTCGCTCGGGCTGGCCCCGGTGCATTTTTTAAATACC
CGCGAGAAATAGAGTTGATCGTCAAAACCAACATTGCGACCGACGGTGGCGATAGGCATCCGGGTGGTGC
TCAAAAGCAGCTTCGCCTGGCTGATACGTTGGTCCTCGCGCCAGCTTAAGACGCTAATCCCTAACTGCTG
GCGGAAAAGATGTGACAGACGCGACGGCGACAAGCAAACATGCTGTGCGACGCTGGCGATATCAAAATTG
CTGTCTGCCAGGTGATCGCTGATGTACTGACAAGCCTCGCGTACCCGATTATCCATCGGTGGATGGAGCG
ACTCGTTAATCGCTTCCATGCGCCGCAGTAACAATTGCTCAAGCAGATTTATCGCCAGCAGCTCCGAATA
GCGCCCTTCCCCTTGCCCGGCGTTAATGATTTGCCCAAACAGGTCGCTGAAATGCGGCTGGTGCGCTTCA
TCCGGGCGAAAGAACCCCGTATTGGCAAATATTGACGGCCAGTTAAGCCATTCATGCCAGTAGGCGCGCG
GACGAAAGTAAACCCACTGGTGATACCATTCGCGAGCCTCCGGATGACGACCGTAGTGATGAATCTCTCC
TGGCGGGAACAGCAAAATATCACCCGGTCGGCAAACAAATTCTCGTCCCTGATTTTTCACCACCCCCTGA
CCGCGAATGGTGAGATTGAGAATATAACCTTTCATTCCCAGCGGTCGGTCGATAAAAAAATCGAGATAAC
CGTTGGCCTCAATCGGCGTTAAACCCGCCACCAGATGGGCATTAAACGAGTATCCCGGCAGCAGGGGATC
ATTTTGCGCTTCAGCCATACTTTTCATACTCCCGC
Features (pLannotate 1.2.2; 15 found; start..end, strand, type, name):
     10..294     +  promoter       araBAD promoter: araBAD; promoter of the L-arabinose operon of E. coli; the araC regulatory gene is transcribed in the opposite direction (Guzman et al., 1995)
    382..1662    +  CDS            yebS: YEBS_ECOLI - Experimental evidence at protein level: Swiss-Prot protein existence level 1. Component of a transport pathway that contributes to membrane integrity. From Escherichia coli (strain K12).
   1634..4264    +  CDS            yebT: YEBT_ECOLI - Experimental evidence at protein level: Swiss-Prot protein existence level 1. Component of a transport pathway that contributes to membrane integrity (PubMed:27795327). May directly span the intermembrane space, facilitating the transport of substrates across the periplasm (Probable). From Escherichia coli (strain K12).
   4430..4545    +  ncRNA          5S rRNA: Accession: RF00001 - 5S ribosomal RNA
   4549..4635    +  terminator     rrnB T1 terminator: Escherichia coli rrnB; transcription terminator T1 from the E. coli rrnB gene
   4727..4754    +  terminator     rrnB T2 terminator: transcription terminator T2 from the E. coli rrnB gene
   4773..4864    +  promoter       AmpR promoter: bla
   4865..5725    +  CDS            AmpR: β-lactamase; bla; confers resistance to ampicillin, carbenicillin, and related antibiotics
   5767..6147    +  rep_origin     M13 ori (sequence partly withheld): M13 bacteriophage origin of replication; arrow indicates direction of (+) strand synthesis
   6333..6920    +  rep_origin     ori: high-copy-number ColE1/pMB1/pBR322/pUC origin of replication
   7106..7157    -  misc_feature   bom (fragment): basis of mobility region from pBR322
   7273..7312    -  CDS            rop (fragment): Rop protein, which maintains plasmids at low copy number; rop
   7313..7498    -  CDS            TcR (fragment): tetracycline efflux protein; tet; confers resistance to tetracycline
   7508..7526    +  promoter       tet promoter (fragment): E. coli promoter for tetracycline efflux protein gene
   7616..8494    -  CDS            araC: L-arabinose regulatory protein; araC
