[The description below was written by a language model from this plasmid's Addgene catalogue record and pLannotate feature annotations shown in this document.]
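Description:
pBEL3014 is an 8.5 kb bacterial expression plasmid built on a pBAD backbone for arabinose-inducible co-expression of the Escherichia coli proteins LetA and LetB, with LetA carrying a D181A point substitution. The feature table identifies the two open reading frames under their older names, yebS (LetA) and yebT (LetB), both matching E. coli K12 proteins annotated as components of a transport pathway that contributes to membrane integrity. LetB is proposed to span the intermembrane space and carry substrates across the periplasm. The two coding sequences lie in the same orientation downstream of a single araBAD promoter, and their annotated coordinates overlap slightly, consistent with an operon-like arrangement transcribed as one message. Transcription ends at the rrnB T1 and T2 terminators, which follow a 5S rRNA segment. No epitope or purification tags are annotated, and the record gives no further insert details beyond assembly by Gibson cloning.

Regulation comes from the divergently oriented araC gene, whose product represses the araBAD promoter in the absence of L-arabinose and activates it when the sugar is present, giving tight, titratable control that suits membrane proteins. The plasmid replicates in E. coli from a ColE1/pMB1-type origin, listed as high copy, and is selected with ampicillin through the β-lactamase gene and its own promoter. An M13 phage origin is also present, which can allow single-stranded DNA production. Short fragments of bom, rop, the tetracycline resistance gene and the tet promoter are non-functional remnants of the pBR322-derived lineage. The construct appears intended for testing the contribution of LetA residue D181 within the LetAB complex, as part of a study characterising LetA as a structurally distinct transporter family, although the record does not specify the assays.
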