Addgene plasmid #232526: pBEL3014
Purpose: Expression plasmid of LetA(D181A) with LetB
Depositing lab: Gira Bhabha & Damian Ekiert. Depositing organization: Johns Hopkins University and School of Medicine. Publication: LetA defines a structurally distinct transporter family. Santarossa CC, Li Y, Yousef S, Hasdemir HS, Rodriguez CC, Haase MAB, Baek M, Coudray N, Pavek JG, Focke KN, Silverberg AL, Bautista C, Yeh JT, Marty MT, Baker D, Tajkhorshid E, Ekiert DC, Bhabha G. Nature. 2026 Jan 21. doi: 10.1038/s41586-025-09990-0. PubMed 41565823.
Backbone
  Vector backbone: pBAD
  Vector type: Bacterial Expression
Growth in bacteria
  Bacterial resistance: Ampicillin, 100 μg/mL
  Growth temperature: 37°C
  Growth strain: DH5alpha
  Copy number: High Copy
Gene/Insert
  Cloning method: Gibson Cloning
Terms and licenses: Academic/Nonprofit Terms; Industry Terms: Not Available to Industry
Depositor comments: Please visit https://doi.org/10.1101/2025.03.21.644421 for bioRxiv preprint.
How to cite: pBEL3014 was a gift from Gira Bhabha & Damian Ekiert (Addgene plasmid # 232526 ; http://n2t.net/addgene:232526 ; RRID:Addgene_232526)
